>Addgene plasmid #212923 | pYSD099 | addgene full sequence | sequence record 421722 | Addgene NGS Result
CCCTGAATTCGCATCTAGAACGGGGTCATCACGGCTCATCATGCGCCAAACAAATGTGTGCAATACACGC
TCGGATGACTGCATGATGACCGCACTGACTGGGGACAGCAGATCCACCTAAGCCTGTGAGAGAAGCAGAC
ACCCGACAGATCAAGGCAGTTACGTCTCACCAAACCAGATGTCAACACAGCTACAACGTGAGACCGAAAG
TGAAACGTGATTTCATGCGTCATTTTGAACATTTTGTAAATCTTATTTAATAATGTGTGCGGCAATTCAC
ATTTAATTTATGAATGTTTTCTTAACATCGCGGCAACTCAAGAAACGGCAGGTTCGGATCTTAGCTACTA
GAGAAAGAGGAGAAATACTAGATGCGTAAAGGCGAAGAGCTGTTCACTGGTGTCGTCCCTATTCTGGTGG
AACTGGATGGTGATGTCAACGGTCATAAGTTTTCCGTGCGTGGCGAGGGTGAAGGTGACGCAACTAATGG
TAAACTGACGCTGAAGTTCATCTGTACTACTGGTAAACTGCCGGTTCCTTGGCCGACTCTGGTAACGACG
CTGACTTATGGTGTTCAGTGCTTTGCTCGTTATCCGGACCATATGAAGCAGCATGACTTCTTCAAGTCCG
CCATGCCGGAAGGCTATGTGCAGGAACGCACGATTTCCTTTAAGGATGACGGCACGTACAAAACGCGTGC
GGAAGTGAAATTTGAAGGCGATACCCTGGTAAACCGCATTGAGCTGAAAGGCATTGACTTTAAAGAGGAC
GGCAATATCCTGGGCCATAAGCTGGAATACAATTTTAACAGCCACAATGTTTACATCACCGCCGATAAAC
AAAAAAATGGCATTAAAGCGAATTTTAAAATTCGCCACAACGTGGAGGATGGCAGCGTGCAGCTGGCTGA
TCACTACCAGCAAAACACTCCAATCGGTGATGGTCCTGTTCTGCTGCCAGACAATCACTATCTGAGCACG
CAAAGCGTTCTGTCTAAAGATCCGAACGAGAAACGCGATCATATGGTTCTGCTGGAGTTCGTAACCGCAG
CGGGCATCACGCATGGTATGGATGAACTGTACAAATGACCAGGCATCAAATAAAACGAAAGGCTCAGTCG
AAAGACTGGGCCTTTCGTTTTATCTGTTGTTTGTCGGTGAACGCTCTCTACTAGAGTCACACTGGCTCAC
CTTCGGGTGGGCCTTTCTGCGTTTATAGGTCTCAGCTGGATGTGAGACGATAAATCGCAGCCAAGTGAGT
GAATAGATGACGCACCACGGTCAGACACGGCCACATCGTATCTCACAGGAGCAAGCGCGATAGGAGCACT
CACACATAGTACGGTGATCCGCTGACTCCTTTGCCCAAATAAGACGTGAGCCACTAGTGCACTGCAGTAC
ATCGAGGAGAACTTCTAGTATATCTACATACCTAATATTATTGCCTTATTAAAAATGGAATCCCAACAAT
TACATCAAAATCCACATTCTCTTCAAAATCAATTGTCCTGTACTTCCTTGTTCATGTGTGTTCAAAAACG
TTATATTTATAGGATAATTATACTCTATTTCTCAACAAGTAATTGGTTGTTTGGCCGAGCGGTCTAAGGC
GCCTGATTCAAGAAATATCTTGACCGCAGTTAACTGTGGGAATACTCAGGTATCGTAAGATGCAAGAGTT
CGAATCTCTTAGCAACCATTATTTTTTTCCTCAACATAACGAGAACACACAGGGGCGCTATCGCACAGAA
TCAAATTCGATGACTGGAAATTTTTTGTTAATTTCAGAGGTCGCCTGACGCATATACCTTTTTCAACTGA
AAAATTGGGAGAAAAAGGAAAGGTGAGAGCGCCGGAACCGGCTTTTCATATAGAATAGAGAAGCGTTCAT
GACTAAATGCTTGCATCACAATACTTGAAGTTGACAATATTATTTAAGGACCTATTGTTTTTTCCAATAG
GTGGTTAGCAATCGTCTTACTTTCTAACTTTTCTTACCTTTTACATTTCAGCAATATATATATATATATT
TCAAGGATATACCATTCTAATGTCTGCCCCTAAGAAGATCGTCGTTTTGCCAGGTGACCACGTTGGTCAA
GAAATCACAGCCGAAGCCATTAAGGTTCTTAAAGCTATTTCTGATGTTCGTTCCAATGTCAAGTTCGATT
TCGAAAATCATTTAATTGGTGGTGCTGCTATCGATGCTACAGGTGTTCCACTTCCAGATGAGGCGCTGGA
AGCCTCCAAGAAGGCTGATGCCGTTTTGTTAGGTGCTGTGGGTGGTCCTAAATGGGGAACCGGTAGTGTT
AGACCTGAACAAGGTTTACTAAAAATCCGTAAAGAACTTCAATTGTACGCCAACTTAAGACCATGTAACT
TTGCATCCGACTCTCTTTTAGACTTATCTCCAATCAAGCCACAATTTGCTAAAGGTACTGACTTCGTTGT
TGTCAGAGAATTAGTGGGAGGTATTTACTTTGGTAAGAGAAAGGAGGACGATGGTGATGGTGTCGCTTGG
GATAGTGAACAATACACCGTTCCAGAAGTGCAAAGAATCACAAGAATGGCCGCTTTCATGGCCCTACAAC
ATGAGCCACCATTGCCTATTTGGTCCTTGGATAAAGCTAATGTTTTGGCCTCTTCAAGATTATGGAGAAA
AACTGTGGAGGAAACCATCAAGAACGAATTTCCTACATTGAAGGTTCAACATCAATTGATTGATTCTGCC
GCCATGATCCTAGTTAAGAACCCAACCCACCTAAATGGTATTATAATCACCAGCAACATGTTTGGTGATA
TCATCTCCGATGAAGCCTCCGTTATCCCAGGTTCCTTGGGTTTGTTGCCATCTGCGTCCTTGGCCTCTTT
GCCAGACAAGAACACCGCATTTGGTTTGTACGAACCATGCCACGGTTCTGCTCCAGATTTGCCAAAGAAT
AAGGTCAACCCTATCGCCACTATCTTGTCTGCTGCAATGATGTTGAAATTGTCATTGAACTTGCCTGAAG
AAGGTAAGGCCATTGAAGATGCAGTTAAAAAGGTTTTGGATGCAGGTATCAGAACTGGTGATTTAGGTGG
TTCCAACAGTACCACCGAAGTCGGTGATGCTGTCGCCGAAGAAGTTAAGAAAATCCTTGCTTAACCTGGA
GGACCCTTCTCTTTAGACTATTCTACTCTTATGCACGTAAAAAATTCTAGGAAATATGTATTAACTAGGA
GTAAAATAACCGGCTAGTGGCATTCATATAGCCGTCTGTTTACATCTACATCACACATTTCGAGTGTATA
TCTCGCAACGTTGGCGTTAAATAGGCAGGAGTATCACGTGCTATAAAAATAATTATAATTTAAATTTTTT
AATATAAATATATAAATTAAAAATAGAAAGTAAAAAAAGAAATTAAAGAAAAAATAGTTTTTGTTTTCCG
AAGATGTAAAAGACTCTAGGGGGATCGCCAACAAATACTACCTTTTATCTTGCTCTTCCTGCTCTCAGGT
ATTAATGCCGAATTGTTTCATCTTGTCTGTGTAGAAAACCACACACGAAAATCCTGTGATTTTACATTTT
ACTTATCGTTAATCGAATGTATATCTATTTAATCTGCTTTTCTTGTCTAATAAATATATATGTAAAGTAC
GCTTTTTGTTGAAATTTTTTAAACCTTTGTTTATTTTTTTTTCTTCATTCCGTAACTCTTCTACCTTCTT
TATTTACTTTCTAAAATCCAAATACAAAACATAAAAATAAATAAACACAGAGTAAATTCCCAAATTATTC
CATCATTAAAAGATACGAGGCGCGTGTAAGTTACAGGCAAGCGATCCGTCCCGAGCGGCCGCGATTATCA
AAAAGGATCTTCACCTAGATCCTTTTAAATTAAAAATGAAGTTTTAAATCAATCTAAAGTATATATGAGT
AAACTTGGTCTGACAGTTACCAATGCTTAATCAGTGAGGCACCTATCTCAGCGATCTGTCTATTTCGTTC
ATCCATAGTTGCCTGACTCCCCGTCGTGTAGATAACTACGATACGGGAGGGCTTACCATCTGGCCCCAGT
GCTGCAATGATACCGCGGGACCCACGCTCACCGGCTCCAGATTTATCAGCAATAAACCAGCCAGCCGGAA
GGGCCGAGCGCAGAAGTGGTCCTGCAACTTTATCCGCCTCCATCCAGTCTATTAATTGTTGCCGGGAAGC
TAGAGTAAGTAGTTCGCCAGTTAATAGTTTGCGCAACGTTGTTGCCATTGCTACAGGCATCGTGGTGTCA
CGCTCGTCGTTTGGTATGGCTTCATTCAGCTCCGGTTCCCAACGATCAAGGCGAGTTACATGATCCCCCA
TGTTGTGCAAAAAAGCGGTTAGCTCCTTCGGTCCTCCGATCGTTGTCAGAAGTAAGTTGGCCGCAGTGTT
ATCACTCATGGTTATGGCAGCACTGCATAATTCTCTTACTGTCATGCCATCCGTAAGATGCTTTTCTGTG
ACTGGTGAGTACTCAACCAAGTCATTCTGAGAATAGTGTATGCGGCGACCGAGTTGCTCTTGCCCGGCGT
CAATACGGGATAATACCGCGCCACATAGCAGAACTTTAAAAGTGCTCATCATTGGAAAACGTTCTTCGGG
GCGAAAACTCTCAAGGATCTTACCGCTGTTGAGATCCAGTTCGATGTAACCCACTCGTGCACCCAACTGA
TCTTCAGCATCTTTTACTTTCACCAGCGTTTCTGGGTGAGCAAAAACAGGAAGGCAAAATGCCGCAAAAA
AGGGAATAAGGGCGACACGGAAATGTTGAATACTCATACTCTTCCTTTTTCAATATTATTGAAGCATTTA
TCAGGGTTATTGTCTCATGAGCGGATACATATTTGAATGTATTTAGAAAAATAAACAAATAGGGGTTCCG
CGCACATTTCCCCGAAAAGTGCCACCTGTCATGACCAAAATCCCTTAACGTGAGTTTTCGTTCCACTGAG
CGTCAGACCCCGTAGAAAAGATCAAAGGATCTTCTTGAGATCCTTTTTTTCTGCGCGTAATCTGCTGCTT
GCAAACAAAAAAACCACCGCTACCAGCGGTGGTTTGTTTGCCGGATCAAGAGCTACCAACTCTTTTTCCG
AAGGTAACTGGCTTCAGCAGAGCGCAGATACCAAATACTGTTCTTCTAGTGTAGCCGTAGTTAGGCCACC
ACTTCAAGAACTCTGTAGCACCGCCTACATACCTCGCTCTGCTAATCCTGTTACCAGTGGCTGCTGCCAG
TGGCGATAAGTCGTGTCTTACCGGGTTGGACTCAAGACGATAGTTACCGGATAAGGCGCAGCGGTCGGGC
TGAACGGGGGGTTCGTGCACACAGCCCAGCTTGGAGCGAACGACCTACACCGAACTGAGATACCTACAGC
GTGAGCTATGAGAAAGCGCCACGCTTCCCGAAGGGAGAAAGGCGGACAGGTATCCGGTAAGCGGCAGGGT
CGGAACAGGAGAGCGCACGAGGGAGCTTCCAGGGGGAAACGCCTGGTATCTTTATAGTCCTGTCGGGTTT
CGCCACCTCTGACTTGAGCGTCGATTTTTGTGATGCTCGTCAGGGGGGCGGAGCCTATGGAAAAACGCCA
GCAACGCGGCCTTTTTACGGTTCCTGGCCTTTTGCTGGCCTTTTGCTCACATGTTCTTTCCTGCGTTATC
CCCTGATTCTGTGGATAACCGTGCGGCCGC
Features (pLannotate 1.2.2; 10 found; start..end, strand, type, name):
    372..1085    +  CDS            superfolder GFP: GFP variant that folds robustly even when fused to poorly folded proteins (Pédelacq et al., 2006)
   1097..1168    +  terminator     rrnB T1 terminator: transcription terminator T1 from the E. coli rrnB gene
   1184..1211    +  terminator     T7Te terminator: phage T7 early transcription terminator
   1425..1502    +  CDS            YO192_YEAST (fragment): Experimental evidence at protein level: Swiss-Prot protein existence level 1. From Saccharomyces cerevisiae (strain ATCC 204508 / S288c) (Baker's yeast).
   1642..2049    +  promoter       LEU2 promoter: S. cerevisiae LEU2
   2050..3141    +  CDS            LEU2: LEU3_YEAST - Experimental evidence at protein level: Swiss-Prot protein existence level 1. Catalyzes the oxidation of 3-carboxy-2-hydroxy-4- methylpentanoate (3-isopropylmalate) to 3-carboxy-4-methyl-2- oxopentanoate. The product decarboxylates to 4-methyl-2 oxopentanoate. From Saccharomyces cerevisiae (strain ATCC 204508 / S288c) (Baker's yeast).
   3323..3826    +  misc_feature   CEN/ARS: S. cerevisiae CEN6 centromere fused to an autonomously replicating sequence
   3937..4797    -  CDS            AmpR: β-lactamase; bla; confers resistance to ampicillin, carbenicillin, and related antibiotics
   4798..4902    -  promoter       AmpR promoter: bla
   5005..5593    +  rep_origin     ori: high-copy-number ColE1/pMB1/pBR322/pUC origin of replication
