[The description below was written by a language model from this plasmid's Addgene catalogue record and pLannotate feature annotations shown in this document.]
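Description:
pYSD099 is an empty acceptor (cassette-level) vector from an expansion of the MoClo Yeast Toolkit, built on the pYTK083 backbone and intended as a destination for Golden Gate assembly of transcription units for Saccharomyces cerevisiae. Although catalogued as a bacterial expression vector, it is an E. coli–yeast shuttle plasmid of about 5.7 kb. In E. coli it replicates from a high-copy ColE1-type origin and is selected with ampicillin through the AmpR β-lactamase gene and its own promoter. In yeast it is maintained as a low-copy, stably segregating episome via a CEN6/ARS4 centromere–replication origin element, with selection for leucine prototrophy provided by LEU2 under its native promoter.

The cloning position is occupied by a GFP dropout cassette spanning toolkit part positions 2, 3 and 4 (normally promoter, coding sequence and terminator), flanked by the ConL1 and ConR2 assembly connectors. The feature table identifies the reporter as superfolder GFP followed by the bacterial rrnB T1 and T7Te terminators, consistent with a marker designed for expression in E. coli; the promoter driving it was not annotated. BsaI sites flank the cassette and are recorded as not destroyed, so a BsaI Golden Gate reaction replaces the GFP with user-supplied parts, and correct assemblies can be recognised as non-fluorescent colonies against a green background of uncut vector. The connectors then allow the resulting transcription unit to be combined with others in multigene assemblies. A short annotated fragment of a yeast protein between the dropout and LEU2 probably reflects flanking genomic sequence rather than a functional gene. The associated toolkit is aimed at optimising heterologous protein secretion and surface display in yeast.
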