Addgene plasmid #212923: pYSD099
Purpose: A MoClo Yeast Toolkit LEU2, CEN/ARS empty vector (GFP dropout). Contains ConL1, part234 GFP dropout, ConR2, LEU2, CEN6/ARS4, AmpR-ColE1.
Depositing lab: Paul Young. Depositing organization: University College Cork. Publication: A Yeast Modular Cloning (MoClo) Toolkit Expansion for Optimization of Heterologous Protein Secretion and Surface Display in Saccharomyces cerevisiae. O'Riordan NM, Juric V, O'Neill SK, Roche AP, Young PW. ACS Synth Biol. 2024 Mar 14. doi: 10.1021/acssynbio.3c00743. PubMed 38483353.
Backbone
  Vector backbone: pYTK083
  Vector type: Bacterial Expression
  Selectable markers: LEU2
Growth in bacteria
  Bacterial resistance: Ampicillin, 100 μg/mL
  Growth temperature: 37°C
  Growth strain: DH5alpha
  Copy number: High Copy
Gene/Insert
  Gene/Insert name: GFP
  Species: Aequorea victoria
  Cloning method: Restriction Enzyme; 5′ cloning site BsaI (not destroyed); 3′ cloning site BsaI (not destroyed)
Terms and licenses: Academic/Nonprofit Terms; Industry Terms: Not Available to Industry
How to cite: pYSD099 was a gift from Paul Young (Addgene plasmid # 212923 ; http://n2t.net/addgene:212923 ; RRID:Addgene_212923)
